>Addgene plasmid #38848 | ZADH2 | depositor partial sequence | sequence record 48905 | ZADH2 sequence 1114 bps
ATGCACCATCATCATCATCATTCTTCTGGTGTAGATCTGGGTACCGAGAACCTGTACTTCCAATCCATGA
TGCAGAAGCTGGTGGTGACCCGGCTGAGCCCCAACTTCCGCGAGGCCGTCACCCTGAGCCGGGACTGCCC
GGTGCCGCTCCCCGGGGACGGAGACCTCCTCGTCCGGAACCGATTTGTTGGTGTTAACGCATCTGACATC
AACTATTCAGCAGGCCGCTATGACCCCTCAGTTAAGCCTCCCTTTGACATAGGTTTCGAAGGCATTGGGG
AGGTGGTGGCCCTAGGCCTCTCTGCTAGTGCCAGATACACAGTTGGCCAAGCTGTGGCTTACATGGCACC
TGGTTCTTTTGCTGAGTACACAGTTGTGCCTGCCAGCATTGCAACTCCAGTGCCCTCAGTGAAACCCGAG
TATCTTACCCTGCTGGTAAGTGGCACCACCGCATACATCAGCCTGAAAGAGCTCGGAGGACTGTCGGAAG
GGAAAAAAGTTTTGGTGACAGCAGCAGCTGGGGGAACGGGCCAGTTTGCCATGCAGCTTTCAAAGAAGGC
AAAGTGCCATGTAATTGGAACCTGCTCTTCTGATGAAAAGTCTGCTTTTCTGAAATCTCTTGGCTGTGAT
CGTCCTATCAACTATAAAACTGAACCCGTAGGTACCGTCCTTAAGCAGGAGTACCCTGAAGGTGTCGATG
TGGTCTATGAATCTGTTGGGGGAGCCATGTTTGACTTGGCTGTAGACGCCCTGGCTACGAAAGGGCGCTT
GATAGTAATAGGGTTTATCTCTGGCTACCAAACTCCTACTGGCCTTTCGCCTGTGAAAGCAGGAACATTG
CCAGCCAAACTGCTCAAGAAATCTGCCAGCGTACAGGGCTTCTTCCTGAACCATTACCTTTCTAAGTATC
AAGCAGCCATGAGCCACTTGCTCGAGATGTGTGTGAGCGGAGACCTGGTTTGTGAGGTGGACCTTGGAGA
TCTGTCTCCAGAGGGCAGGTTTACTGGCCTGGAGTCCATATTCCGTGCTGTCAATTATATGTACATGGGA
AAAAACACTGGAAAAATTGTAGTTGAATTACCTCACTGACAGTAAAGGTGGATACGGATCCGAA
