>Addgene plasmid #38848 | ZADH2 | addgene partial sequence | sequence record 50362 | T7 5'-TAATACGACTCACTATAGGG-3'
GAATTCCCTCTAGAATATTTTGTTTACTTTAAGAAGGAGATATACATATGCACCATCATCATCATCATTC
TTCTGGTGTAGATCTGGGTACCGAGAACCTGTACTTCCAATCCATGATGCAGAAGCTGGTGGTGACCCGG
CTGAGCCCCAACTTCCGCGAGGCCGTCACCCTGAGCCGGGACTGCCCGGTGCCGCTCCCCGGGGACGGAG
ACCTCCTCGTCCGGAACCGATTTGTTGGTGTTAACGCATCTGACATCAACTATTCAGCAGGCCGCTATGA
CCCCTCAGTTAAGCCTCCCTTTGACATAGGTTTCGAAGGCATTGGGGAGGTGGTGGCCCTAGGCCTCTCT
GCTAGTGCCAGATACACAGTTGGCCAAGCTGTGGCTTACATGGCACCTGGTTCTTTTGCTGAGTACACAG
TTGTGCCTGCCAGCATTGCAACTCCAGTGCCCTCAGTGAAACCCGAGTATCTTACCCTGCTGGTAAGTGG
CACCACCGCATACATCAGCCTGAAAGAGCTCGGAGGACTGTCGGAAGGGAAAAAAGTTTTGGTGACAGCA
GCAGCTGGGGGAACGGGCCAGTTTGCCATGCAGCTTTCAAAGAAGGCAAAGTGCCATGTAATTGGAACCT
GCTCTTCTGATGAAAAGTCTGCTTTTCTGAAATCTCTTGGCTGTGATCGTCCTATCAACTATAAAACTGA
ACCCGTAGGTACCGTCCTTAAGCAGGAGTACCCTGAAGGTGTCGATGTGGTCTATGAATCTGTTGGGGGA
GCCATGTTTGACTTGGCTGTAGACGCCCTGGCTACGAAAGGGCGCTTGATAGTAATAGGGTTTATCTCTG
GCTACCAAACTCCTACTGGCCTTTCGCCTGTGAAAGCAGGAACATTGCCAGCCAAACTGCTCAA
