>Addgene plasmid #38848 | ZADH2 | addgene partial sequence | sequence record 50363 | T7_term
TGGGCTTGTTAGCAGCCGGATCTCAGTGGTGGTGGTGGTGGTGCTCGAGTGCGGCCGCAAGCTTGTCGAC
GGAGCTCGAATTCGGATCCGTATCCACCTTTACTGTCAGTGAGGTAATTCAACTACAATTTTTCCAGTGT
TTTTTCCCATGTACATATAATTGACAGCACGGAATATGGACTCCAGGCCAGTAAACCTGCCCTCTGGAGA
CAGATCTCCAAGGTCCACCTCACAAACCAGGTCTCCGCTCACACACATCTCGAGCAAGTGGCTCATGGCT
GCTTGATACTTAGAAAGGTAATGGTTCAGGAAGAAGCCCTGTACGCTGGCAGATTTCTTGAGCAGTTTGG
CTGGCAATGTTCCTGCTTTCACAGGCGAAAGGCCAGTAGGAGTTTGGTAGCCAGAGATAAACCCTATTAC
TATCAAGCGCCCTTTCGTAGCCAGGGCGTCTACAGCCAAGTCAAACATGGCTCCCCCAACAGATTCATAG
ACCACATCGACACCTTCAGGGTACTCCTGCTTAAGGACGGTACCTACGGGTTCAGTTTTATAGTTGATAG
GACGATCACAGCCAAGAGATTTCAGAAAAGCAGACTTTTCATCAGAAGAGCAGGTTCCAATTACATGGCA
CTTTGCCTTCTTTGAAAGCTGCATGGCAAACTGGCCCGTTCCCCCAGCTGCTGCTGTCACCAAAACTTTT
TTCCCTTCCGACAGTCCTCCGAGCTCTTTCAGGCTGATGTATGCGGTGGTGCCACTTACCAGCAGGGTAA
GATACTCGGGTTTCACTGAGGGCACTGGAGTTGCAATGCTGGCAGGCACAACTGTGTACTCAGCAAAGA
