[The description below was written by a language model from this plasmid's Addgene catalogue record.]
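Description:
ZADH2 is a bacterial expression plasmid built on the pNIC28-Bsa4 backbone from the SGC, a vector designed for ligation-independent cloning of protein-coding fragments for recombinant production in E. coli. It is maintained under kanamycin selection and is recorded as low copy; the record does not list the origin of replication or give a feature table. The promoter is also not stated explicitly, although the use of T7 and T7-terminator sequencing primers indicates that the insert sits between T7 promoter and terminator elements, as expected for a T7-driven system requiring a host that supplies T7 RNA polymerase. The listed propagation strain, Mach1, is a cloning host rather than an expression strain.

The insert is an approximately 1.1 kb fragment of human ZADH2 (zinc-binding alcohol dehydrogenase domain-containing protein 2, also annotated as hypothetical protein MGC45594). It was introduced by ligation-independent cloning and is fused at its N terminus to a His tag followed by a TEV protease site. This arrangement allows the protein to be captured by immobilised metal affinity chromatography, after which the tag can be cleaved off with TEV protease to leave near-native protein.

The construct was made for structure determination, and the record links it to a deposited PDB structure. It also cautions that the insert may not be the full open reading frame, since structural genomics constructs are often truncated to domain boundaries that express and crystallise well. The linked Entrez Gene entry uses mouse-style nomenclature even though the species is given as human, a discrepancy the record does not resolve.
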