Addgene plasmid #38848: ZADH2
Purpose: Bacterial expression for structure determination; may not be full ORF
Depositing lab: Nicola Burgess-Brown. Depositing organization: University of Oxford.
Backbone
  Vector backbone: pNIC28-Bsa4
  Backbone manufacturer: SGC
  Vector type: Bacterial Expression
Growth in bacteria
  Bacterial resistance: Kanamycin, 50 μg/mL
  Growth temperature: 37°C
  Growth strain: Mach1
  Copy number: Low Copy
Gene/Insert
  Gene/Insert name: ZADH2 (alt names: hypothetical protein MGC45594; PDB:2C0C)
  Species: H. sapiens (human)
  Insert size (bp): 1114
  Entrez Gene: Zadh2 (a.k.a. C530046K17Rik)
  Tag / fusion protein: His Tev (N terminal on insert)
  Cloning method: Ligation Independent Cloning
  Sequencing primers: 5′ T7; 3′ T7-term
Terms and licenses: Academic/Nonprofit Terms; Industry Terms: Not Available to Industry
How to cite: ZADH2 was a gift from Nicola Burgess-Brown (Addgene plasmid # 38848 ; http://n2t.net/addgene:38848 ; RRID:Addgene_38848)
